Addgene plasmid #80981: pIMP1-Pthl-AbrB3647
Purpose: Used for abrB3647(CAC3647) overexpression in Clostridium acetobutylicum
Depositing lab: Wei-Hong Jiang. Depositing organization: CAS Center for Excellence in Molecular Plant Sciences ("CEMPS"). Publication: Roles of three AbrBs in regulating two-phase Clostridium acetobutylicum fermentation. Xue Q, Yang Y, Chen J, Chen L, Yang S, Jiang W, Gu Y. Appl Microbiol Biotechnol. 2016 Jun 8. 10.1007/s00253-016-7638-x PubMed 27276910.
Backbone
  Vector backbone: pIMP1-Pthl
  Backbone manufacturer: Xiao et al, PMID 21926197
  Vector type: Bacterial Expression
Growth in bacteria
  Bacterial resistance: Ampicillin, 100 μg/mL
  Growth temperature: 37°C
  Growth strain: DH5alpha
  Copy number: Unknown
Gene/Insert
  Gene/Insert name: abrB3647(CAC3647)
  Insert size (bp): 246
  Promoter: thl (cac2873)
  Cloning method: Restriction Enzyme; 5′ cloning site XbaI (not destroyed); 3′ cloning site BamHI (not destroyed)
  Sequencing primers: 5′ unknown; 3′ M13-F20
Terms and licenses: Academic/Nonprofit Terms; Industry Terms: Not Available to Industry
How to cite: pIMP1-Pthl-AbrB3647 was a gift from Wei-Hong Jiang (Addgene plasmid # 80981 ; http://n2t.net/addgene:80981 ; RRID:Addgene_80981)
