[The description below was written by a language model from this plasmid's Addgene catalogue record and pLannotate feature annotations shown in this document.]
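Description:
pIMP1-Pthl-AbrB3647 is a 5.1 kb bacterial expression plasmid built on the pIMP1-Pthl backbone and intended for overexpressing the abrB3647 gene (locus CAC3647) in Clostridium acetobutylicum. The feature table shows the two-part architecture of an E. coli–Gram-positive shuttle vector. One part derives from a pUC-type plasmid and carries a high-copy ColE1/pMB1 origin and the β-lactamase gene with its own promoter. These allow propagation and ampicillin selection in E. coli. Remnants of this parent also appear, including fragments of lacZα, the multiple cloning site, bom, rop and lacI, along with the lac promoter, operator and CAP site. The other part carries repL, a Bacillus-derived replication protein gene that presumably supports plasmid maintenance in the clostridial host. It also carries ermC', an rRNA adenine methyltransferase that confers resistance to macrolide-lincosamide-streptogramin B antibiotics and can serve as the marker in Gram-positive cells.

The payload is the 246 bp abrB3647 coding sequence, cloned between XbaI and BamHI sites that both remain intact. According to the catalogue entry it is driven by the thl promoter (thiolase gene, cac2873). This promoter was not annotated by the automated feature caller, though it would be expected just upstream of the insert. The insert itself was detected as a partial match to Bacillus subtilis AbrB, a transition-state regulator that both represses and activates genes expressed between vegetative growth and stationary phase or sporulation. No tags or reporters are recorded. The plasmid was made for a study of three AbrB homologues in the regulation of two-phase C. acetobutylicum fermentation.
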