Features (pLannotate 1.2.2; 14 found; start..end, strand, type, name):
    179..358     +  CDS            abrB (fragment): ABRB_BACSU - Also known as cpsX. Experimental evidence at protein level: Swiss-Prot protein existence level 1. Ambiactive repressor and activator of the transcription of genes expressed during the transition state between vegetative growth and the onset of stationary phase and sporulation. It controls the expression of genes spovG and tycA. AbrB binds to the tycA promoter region at two A- and T-rich sites, it may be the sole repressor of tycA transcription. From Bacillus subtilis (strain 168).
    425..451     -  misc_feature   MCS (fragment): pUC18/19 multiple cloning site
    448..605     +  CDS            lacZα (fragment): LacZα fragment of β-galactosidase; lacZ fragment
    611..710     -  misc_feature   bom (fragment): basis of mobility region from pBR322
    812..847     -  CDS            rop (fragment): Rop protein, which maintains plasmids at low copy number; rop
    942..1046    +  promoter       AmpR promoter: bla
   1047..1907    +  CDS            AmpR: β-lactamase; bla; confers resistance to ampicillin, carbenicillin, and related antibiotics
   2078..2666    +  rep_origin     ori: high-copy-number ColE1/pMB1/pBR322/pUC origin of replication
   2849..2941    +  CDS            lacI (fragment): lac repressor; lacI; The lac repressor binds to the lac operator to inhibit transcription in E. coli. This inhibition can be relieved by adding lactose or isopropyl-β-D-thiogalactopyranoside (IPTG).
   2954..2975    +  protein_bind   CAP binding site: CAP binding activates transcription in the presence of cAMP. E. coli catabolite activator protein
   2990..3020    +  promoter       lac promoter: promoter for the E. coli lac operon
   3028..3044    +  protein_bind   lac operator: The lac repressor binds to the lac operator to inhibit transcription in E. coli. This inhibition can be relieved by adding lactose or isopropyl-β-D-thiogalactopyranoside (IPTG). lac repressor encoded by lacI
   3436..4167    +  CDS            ermC': ERM_BACIU - Experimental evidence at protein level: Swiss-Prot protein existence level 1. This protein produces a dimethylation of the adenine residue at position 2085 in 23S rRNA, resulting in reduced affinity between ribosomes and macrolide-lincosamide-streptogramin B antibiotics. From Bacillus subtilis.
   4618..5055    +  CDS            repL: REPLM_BACIU - Protein predicted: Swiss-Prot protein existence level 4. From Bacillus subtilis.
>Addgene plasmid #80981 | pIMP1-Pthl-AbrB3647 | addgene full sequence | sequence record 158620
AGCTTGGCTGCAGTTTTTAACAAAATATATTGATAAAAATAATAATAGTGGGTATAATTAAGTTGTTAGA
GAAAACGTATAAATTAGGGATAAACTATGGAACTTATGAAATAGATTGAAATGGTTTATCTGTTACCCCG
TATCAAAATTTAGGAGGTTAGTTAGAGTCGACTCTAGAATGAAATCAACAGGTGTAGTTAGAAGAGTAGA
TGAATTAGGAAGAATAGTTATTCCTATAGAGTTAAGAAGAACATTAGAAATAGCAGAGAAGGATGCCTTA
GAGATATATGTTGATGGCGAGCAGATTATACTTAAGAAGTATCAACCAGCATGTATTTTCTGTGGAGATG
CAAGAGATGTAATTAACTATAAAGGAAAAAATATTTGCCAAAGTTGTTTGAATCAATTGAAAGAAGGCAA
ATAGGGATCCCCGGGTACCGAGCTCGAATTCACTGGCCGTCGTTTTACAACGTCGTGACTGGGAAAACCC
TGGCGTTACCCAACTTAATCGCCTTGCAGCACATCCCCCTTTCGCCAGCTGGCGTAATAGCGAAGAGGCC
CGCACCGATCGCCCTTCCCAACAGTTGCGCAGCCTGAATGGCGAATGGCGCCTGATGCGGTATTTTCTCC
TTACGCATCTGTGCGGTATTTCACACCGCATATGGTGCACTCTCAGTACAATCTGCTCTGATGCCGCATA
GTTAAGCCAGCCCCGACACCCGCCAACACCCGCTGACGCGCCCTGACGGGCTTGTCTGCTCCCGGCATCC
GCTTACAGACAAGCTGTGACCGTCTCCGGGAGCTGCATGTGTCAGAGGTTTTCACCGTCATCACCGAAAC
GCGCGAGACGAAAGGGCCTCGTGATACGCCTATTTTTATAGGTTAATGTCATGATAATAATGGTTTCTTA
GACGTCAGGTGGCACTTTTCGGGGAAATGTGCGCGGAACCCCTATTTGTTTATTTTTCTAAATACATTCA
AATATGTATCCGCTCATGAGACAATAACCCTGATAAATGCTTCAATAATATTGAAAAAGGAAGAGTATGA
GTATTCAACATTTCCGTGTCGCCCTTATTCCCTTTTTTGCGGCATTTTGCCTTCCTGTTTTTGCTCACCC
AGAAACGCTGGTGAAAGTAAAAGATGCTGAAGATCAGTTGGGTGCACGAGTGGGTTACATCGAACTGGAT
CTCAACAGCGGTAAGATCCTTGAGAGTTTTCGCCCCGAAGAACGTTTTCCAATGATGAGCACTTTTAAAG
TTCTGCTATGTGGCGCGGTATTATCCCGTATTGACGCCGGGCAAGAGCAACTCGGTCGCCGCATACACTA
TTCTCAGAATGACTTGGTTGAGTACTCACCAGTCACAGAAAAGCATCTTACGGATGGCATGACAGTAAGA
GAATTATGCAGTGCTGCCATAACCATGAGTGATAACACTGCGGCCAACTTACTTCTGACAACGATCGGAG
GACCGAAGGAGCTAACCGCTTTTTTGCACAACATGGGGGATCATGTAACTCGCCTTGATCGTTGGGAACC
GGAGCTGAATGAAGCCATACCAAACGACGAGCGTGACACCACGATGCCTGTAGCAATGGCAACAACGTTG
CGCAAACTATTAACTGGCGAACTACTTACTCTAGCTTCCCGGCAACAATTAATAGACTGGATGGAGGCGG
ATAAAGTTGCAGGACCACTTCTGCGCTCGGCCCTTCCGGCTGGCTGGTTTATTGCTGATAAATCTGGAGC
CGGTGAGCGTGGGTCTCGCGGTATCATTGCAGCACTGGGGCCAGATGGTAAGCCCTCCCGTATCGTAGTT
ATCTACACGACGGGGAGTCAGGCAACTATGGATGAACGAAATAGACAGATCGCTGAGATAGGTGCCTCAC
TGATTAAGCATTGGTAACTGTCAGACCAAGTTTACTCATATATACTTTAGATTGATTTAAAACTTCATTT
TTAATTTAAAAGGATCTAGGTGAAGATCCTTTTTGATAATCTCATGACCAAAATCCCTTAACGTGAGTTT
TCGTTCCACTGAGCGTCAGACCCCGTAGAAAAGATCAAAGGATCTTCTTGAGATCCTTTTTTTCTGCGCG
TAATCTGCTGCTTGCAAACAAAAAAACCACCGCTACCAGCGGTGGTTTGTTTGCCGGATCAAGAGCTACC
AACTCTTTTTCCGAAGGTAACTGGCTTCAGCAGAGCGCAGATACCAAATACTGTCCTTCTAGTGTAGCCG
TAGTTAGGCCACCACTTCAAGAACTCTGTAGCACCGCCTACATACCTCGCTCTGCTAATCCTGTTACCAG
TGGCTGCTGCCAGTGGCGATAAGTCGTGTCTTACCGGGTTGGACTCAAGACGATAGTTACCGGATAAGGC
GCAGCGGTCGGGCTGAACGGGGGGTTCGTGCACACAGCCCAGCTTGGAGCGAACGACCTACACCGAACTG
AGATACCTACAGCGTGAGCTATGAGAAAGCGCCACGCTTCCCGAAGGGAGAAAGGCGGACAGGTATCCGG
TAAGCGGCAGGGTCGGAACAGGAGAGCGCACGAGGGAGCTTCCAGGGGGAAACGCCTGGTATCTTTATAG
TCCTGTCGGGTTTCGCCACCTCTGACTTGAGCGTCGATTTTTGTGATGCTCGTCAGGGGGGCGGAGCCTA
TGGAAAAACGCCAGCAACGCGGCCTTTTTACGGTTCCTGGCCTTTTGCTGGCCTTTTGCTCACATGTTCT
TTCCTGCGTTATCCCCTGATTCTGTGGATAACCGTATTACCGCCTTTGAGTGAGCTGATACCGCTCGCCG
CAGCCGAACGACCGAGCGCAGCGAGTCAGTGAGCGAGGAAGCGGAAGAGCGCCCAATACGCAAACCGCCT
CTCCCCGCGCGTTGGCCGATTCATTAATGCAGCTGGCACGACAGGTTTCCCGACTGGAAAGCGGGCAGTG
AGCGCAACGCAATTAATGTGAGTTAGCTCACTCATTAGGCACCCCAGGCTTTACACTTTATGCTTCCGGC
TCGTATGTTGTGTGGAATTGTGAGCGGATAACAATTTCACACAGGAAACAGCTATGACCATGATTACGCC
AAGCTTTGGCTAACACACACGCCATTCCAACCAATAGTTTTCTCGGCATAAAGCCATGCTCTGACGCTTA
AATGCACTAATGCCTTAAAAAAACATTAAAGTCTAACACACTAGACTTATTTACTTCGTAATTAAGTCGT
TAAACCGTGTGCTCTACGACCAAAAGTATAAAACCTTTAAGAACTTTCTTTTTTCTTGTAAAAAAAGAAA
CTAGATAAATCTCTCATATCTTTTATTCAATAATCGCATCAGATTGCAGTATAAATTTAACGATCACTCA
TCATGTTCATATTTATCAGAGCTCGTGCTATAATTATACTAATTTTATAAGGAGGAAAAAATAAAGAGGG
TTATAATGAACGAGAAAAATATAAAACACAGTCAAAACTTTATTACTTCAAAACATAATATAGATAAAAT
AATGACAAATATAAGATTAAATGAACATGATAATATCTTTGAAATCGGCTCAGGAAAAGGGCATTTTACC
CTTGAATTAGTACAGAGGTGTAATTTCGTAACTGCCATTGAAATAGACCATAAATTATGCAAAACTACAG
AAAATAAACTTGTTGATCACGATAATTTCCAAGTTTTAAACAAGGATATATTGCAGTTTAAATTTCCTAA
AAACCAATCCTATAAAATATTTGGTAATATACCTTATAACATAAGTACGGATATAATACGCAAAATTGTT
TTTGATAGTATAGCTGATGAGATTTATTTAATCGTGGAATACGGGTTTGCTAAAAGATTATTAAATACAA
AACGCTCATTGGCATTATTTTTAATGGCAGAAGTTGATATTTCTATATTAAGTATGGTTCCAAGAGAATA
TTTTCATCCTAAACCTAAAGTGAATAGCTCACTTATCAGATTAAATAGAAAAAAATCAAGAATATCACAC
AAAGATAAACAGAAGTATAATTATTTCGTTATGAAATGGGTTAACAAAGAATACAAGAAAATATTTACAA
AAAATCAATTTAACAATTCCTTAAAACATGCAGGAATTGACGATTTAAACAATATTAGCTTTGAACAATT
CTTATCTCTTTTCAATAGCTATAAATTATTTAATAAGTAAGTTAAGGGATGCATAAACTGCATCCCTTAA
CTTGTTTTTCGTGTACCTATTTTTTGTGAATCGATTATGTCTTTTGCGCATTCACTTCTTTTCTATATAA
ATATGAGCGAAGCGAATAAGCGTCGGAAAAGCAGCAAAAAGTTTCCTTTTTGCTGTTGGAGCATGGGGGT
TCAGGGGGTGCAGTATCTGACGTCAATGCCGAGCGAAAGCGAGCCGAAGGGTAGCATTTACGTTAGATAA
CCCCCTGATATGCTCCGACGCTTTATATAGAAAAGAAGATTCAACTAGGTAAAATCTTAATATAGGTTGA
GATGATAAGGTTTATAAGGAATTTGTTTGTTCTAATTTTTCACTCATTTTGTTCTAATTTCTTTTAACAA
ATGTTCTTTTTTTTTTAGAACAGTTATGATATAGTTAGAATAGTTTAAAATAAGGAGTGAGAAAAAGATG
AAAGAAAGATATGGAACAGTCTATAAAGGCTCTCAGAGGCTCATAGACGAAGAAAGTGGAGAAGTCATAG
AGGTAGACAAGTTATACCGTAAACAAACGTCTGGTAACTTCGTAAAGGCATATATAGTGCAATTAATAAG
TATGTTAGATATGATTGGCGGAAAAAAACTTAAAATCGTTAACTATATCCTAGATAATGTCCACTTAAGT
AACAATACAATGATAGCTACAACAAGAGAAATAGCAAAAGCTACAGGAACAAGTCTACAAACAGTAATAA
CAACACTTAAAATCTTAGAAGAAGGAAATATTATAAAAAGAAAAACTGGAGTATTAATGTTAAACCCTGA
ACTACTAATGAGAGGCGACGACCAAAAACAAAAATACCTCTTACTCGAATTTGGGAACTTTGAGCAAGAG
GCAAATGAAATAGATTGACCTCCCAATAACACCACGTAGTTATTGGGAGGTCAATCTATGAAATGCGATT
A
