>Addgene plasmid #80981 | pIMP1-Pthl-AbrB3647 | addgene partial sequence | sequence record 158618 | pUC-3 5'-GCCATTCGCCATTCAGGCTGCGCAACTGTT-3'
GGGAGGCGATCGGTGCGGGCCTCTTCGCTATTACGCCAGCTGGCGAAAGGGGGATGTGCTGCAAGGCGAT
TAAGTTGGGTAACGCCAGGGTTTTCCCAGTCACGACGTTGTAAAACGACGGCCAGTGAATTCGAGCTCGG
TACCCGGGGATCCCTATTTGCCTTCTTTCAATTGATTCAAACAACTTTGGCAAATATTTTTTCCTTTATA
GTTAATTACATCTCTTGCATCTCCACAGAAAATACATGCTGGTTGATACTTCTTAAGTATAATCTGCTCG
CCATCAACATATATCTCTAAGGCATCCTTCTCTGCTATTTCTAATGTTCTTCTTAACTCTATAGGAATAA
CTATTCTTCCTAATTCATCTACTCTTCTAACTACACCTGTTGATTTCATTCTAGAGTCGACTCTAACTAA
CCTCCTAAATTTTGATACGGGGTAACAGATAAACCATTTCAATCTATTTCATAAGTTCCATAGTTTATCC
CTAATTTATACGTTTTCTCTAACAACTTAATTATACCCACTATTATTATTTTTATCAATATATTTTGTTA
AAAACTGCAGCCAAGCTTAATCGCATTTCATAGATTGACCTCCCAATAACTACGTGGTGTTATTGGGAGG
TCAATCTATTTCATTTGCCTCTTGCTCAAAGTTCCCAAATTCGAGTAAGAGGTATTTTTGTTTTTGGTCG
TCGCCTCTCATTAGTAGTTCAGGGTTTAACATTAATACTCCAGTTTTTCTTTTTATAATATTTCCTTCTT
CTAAGATTTTAAGTGTTGTTATTACTGTTTGTAGACTTGTTCCTGTAGCTTTTGCTATTTCTCTTGTTGT
AGCTATCATTGTATTGTTACTTAAGTGGACATTATCTAGGATATAGTTAACGATTTTAAGTTTTTT
