>Addgene plasmid #80981 | pIMP1-Pthl-AbrB3647 | addgene partial sequence | sequence record 158619 | pBR322ori-F 5'-GGGAAACGCCTGGTATCTTT-3'
GCCACCTCTGACTTGAGCGTCGATTTTTGTGATGCTCGTCAGGGGGGCGGAGCCTATGGAAAAACGCCAG
CAACGCGGCCTTTTTACGGTTCCTGGCCTTTTGCTGGCCTTTTGCTCACATGTTCTTTCCTGCGTTATCC
CCTGATTCTGTGGATAACCGTATTACCGCCTTTGAGTGAGCTGATACCGCTCGCCGCAGCCGAACGACCG
AGCGCAGCGAGTCAGTGAGCGAGGAAGCGGAAGAGCGCCCAATACGCAAACCGCCTCTCCCCGCGCGTTG
GCCGATTCATTAATGCAGCTGGCACGACAGGTTTCCCGACTGGAAAGCGGGCAGTGAGCGCAACGCAATT
AATGTGAGTTAGCTCACTCATTAGGCACCCCAGGCTTTACACTTTATGCTTCCGGCTCGTATGTTGTGTG
GAATTGTGAGCGGATAACAATTTCACACAGGAAACAGCTATGACCATGATTACGCCAAGCTTTGGCTAAC
ACACACGCCATTCCAACCAATAGTTTTCTCGGCATAAAGCCATGCTCTGACGCTTAAATGCACTAATGCC
TTAAAAAAACATTAAAGTCTAACACACTAGACTTATTTACTTCGTAATTAAGTCGTTAAACCGTGTGCTC
TACGACCAAAAGTATAAAACCTTTAAGAACTTTCTTTTTTCTTGTAAAAAAAGAAACTAGATAAATCTCT
CATATCTTTTATTCAATAATCGCATCAGATTGCAGTATAAATTTAACGATCACTCATCATGTTCATATTT
ATCAGAGCTCGTGCTATAATTATACTAATTTTATAAGGAGGAAAAAATAAAGAGGGTTATAATGAACGAG
AAAAATATAAAACACAGTCAAAACTTTATTACTTCAAAACATAATATAGATAAAATAATGACAAATATAA
GATTAAATGAACATGATAATATCTTTGAAATCGGCTCAGGAAAAGGGCATTTTACCCTTGAATTAGTACA
GAGGTGTAATTTCGTAACTGCCATTGAAATAGACCA
